Addgene plasmid #160586: pUPD2 PhiC31 integrase (GB1561)
Purpose: Streptomyces phage PhiC31 integrase, adapted for C-terminal fusions
Depositing lab: Diego Orzaez. Depositing organization: Agencia Estatal Consejo Superior de Investigaciones Científicas, M.P. Publication: A memory switch for plant synthetic biology based on the phage varphiC31 integration system. Bernabe-Orts JM, Quijano-Rubio A, Vazquez-Vilar M, Mancheno-Bonillo J, Moles-Casas V, Selma S, Gianoglio S, Granell A, Orzaez D. Nucleic Acids Res. 2020 Apr 6;48(6):3379-3394. doi: 10.1093/nar/gkaa104. PubMed 32083668.
Backbone
  Vector backbone: pUPD2
  Backbone manufacturer: self-made; derived from the BioBrick assembly plasmid pSB1C3
  Vector type: Synthetic Biology
Growth in bacteria
  Bacterial resistance: Chloramphenicol, 25 μg/mL
  Growth temperature: 37°C
  Growth strain: DH5alpha
  Copy number: High Copy
Gene/Insert
  Gene/Insert name: PhiC31
  Species: Escherichia virus ΦX174
  Insert size (bp): 1822
  Mutation: BsaI and BsmBI sites removed
  Cloning method: Restriction Enzyme; 5′ cloning site BsmBI (destroyed during cloning); 3′ cloning site BsmBI (destroyed during cloning)
  Sequencing primers: 5′ gctttcgctaaggatgatttctgg; 3′ cagggtggtgacaccttgcc
Terms and licenses: Academic/Nonprofit Terms; Industry Terms: Not Available to Industry
Depositor comments: Compatible with GoldenBraid; insert can be released with BsaI
How to cite: pUPD2 PhiC31 integrase (GB1561) was a gift from Diego Orzaez (Addgene plasmid # 160586 ; http://n2t.net/addgene:160586 ; RRID:Addgene_160586)
