[The description below was written by a language model from this plasmid's Addgene catalogue record and pLannotate feature annotations shown in this document.]
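Description:
pUPD2 PhiC31 integrase (GB1561) is a GoldenBraid entry-level ("domestication") plasmid that stores the coding sequence of the Streptomyces phage PhiC31 serine integrase as a standard DNA part for plant synthetic biology. The backbone, pUPD2, is a self-made derivative of the BioBrick assembly plasmid pSB1C3. The feature table reflects that ancestry, showing BioBrick prefix and suffix remnants, insulating terminators (his operon, lambda t0 and a putative bacterial terminator), a high-copy ColE1/pUC-type origin, and a chloramphenicol acetyltransferase gene driven by its own cat promoter. The plasmid is therefore propagated in E. coli at high copy number under chloramphenicol selection.

The insert is listed at about 1.8 kb in a 3.9 kb plasmid. It was cloned through BsmBI sites that were destroyed in the process, and internal BsaI and BsmBI sites were removed so that the part is compatible with type IIS assembly. It can be released with BsaI for directional GoldenBraid assembly into transcriptional units. The part is described as adapted for C-terminal fusions, meaning it is formatted so that another coding part can be joined in frame downstream of the integrase. The annotation detects no promoter or terminator serving the insert, consistent with a bare coding part that is not expressed until it is combined with regulatory parts in a destination vector. The annotation tool did not label the integrase itself, which presumably occupies the unannotated region upstream of the BioBrick suffix. The catalogue species field names Escherichia virus ΦX174, which conflicts with the stated Streptomyces phage PhiC31 origin and appears to be an entry error. The associated work used PhiC31 site-specific recombination to build a genetic memory switch in plants.
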