Features (pLannotate 1.2.2; 8 found; start..end, strand, type, name):
   1840..1859    +  misc_feature   BioBrick suffix: universal suffix for all parts
   1860..1917    +  terminator     his operon terminator: This putative transcriptin terminator from the E. coli his operon has a 2-bp deletion introduced during synthesis. Its efficiency has not been determined.
   2112..2700    -  rep_origin     ori: high-copy-number ColE1/pMB1/pBR322/pUC origin of replication
   2883..2977    -  terminator     lambda t0 terminator: transcription terminator from phage lambda
   3001..3657    -  CDS            cat: CAT_ECOLX - Experimental evidence at protein level: Swiss-Prot protein existence level 1. This enzyme is an effector of chloramphenicol resistance in bacteria. From Escherichia coli. This protein is used as a marker in many commonly used cloning vectors, such as pACYC184.
   3658..3755    -  promoter       cat promoter: promoter of the E. coli cat gene encoding chloramphenicol acetyltransferase
   3841..3884    -  terminator     bacterial terminator: putative bacterial transcription terminator
   3887..3908    +  misc_feature   BioBrick prefix: BioBrick prefix for parts that do not start with "ATG"
>Addgene plasmid #160586 | pUPD2 PhiC31 integrase (GB1561) | addgene full sequence | sequence record 322080 | Addgene NGS Result
AATGGACACGTATGCCGGCGCTTATGATAGACAATCAAGAGAAAGAGAGAACTCTTCTGCCGCCTCTCCA
GCTACACAGAGATCTGCCAACGAGGATAAAGCTGCTGATTTACAAAGAGAGGTAGAGAGAGATGGGGGTA
GGTTTAGATTTGTGGGTCATTTCTCTGAGGCTCCTGGTACATCAGCCTTTGGTACTGCTGAACGGCCTGA
ATTTGAAAGAATATTAAATGAGTGTCGGGCCGGTCGACTAAATATGATAATAGTTTATGATGTATCTAGG
TTCAGTAGACTCAAAGTTATGGATGCAATTCCGATCGTGAGCGAGCTACTTGCACTCGGTGTTACTATCG
TAAGTACACAAGAAGGTGTATTCAGGCAGGGTAATGTGATGGACCTTATACACCTTATTATGCGACTCGA
CGCTAGCCATAAAGAGTCATCACTGAAGAGTGCTAAAATCTTGGACACCAAGAACCTGCAAAGGGAGCTT
GGAGGCTATGTAGGAGGAAAAGCTCCGTATGGTTTCGAACTCGTGAGTGAGACAAAAGAGATTACCAGAA
ATGGTAGGATGGTGAACGTGGTTATTAATAAGCTAGCTCATAGCACAACCCCTCTCACAGGGCCTTTTGA
GTTCGAACCTGACGTTATTAGATGGTGGTGGAGAGAGATCAAAACTCACAAACATCTTCCATTTAAGCCA
GGTAGCCAGGCTGCTATCCACCCTGGATCTATCACTGGGCTTTGTAAAAGGATGGATGCTGACGCAGTGC
CAACTCGAGGGGAAACAATCGGTAAGAAGACTGCATCTTCCGCTTGGGATCCCGCTACAGTTATGAGAAT
CCTTCGGGATCCGCGTATTGCTGGATTCGCCGCAGAAGTCATTTATAAGAAAAAACCTGATGGTACTCCT
ACTACAAAAATCGAAGGTTATAGGATCCAAAGGGATCCTATTACTTTGCGTCCAGTTGAATTAGACTGTG
GACCGATCATCGAACCTGCCGAGTGGTACGAGTTGCAGGCCTGGCTTGATGGTAGAGGGCGTGGAAAGGG
TTTATCTCGGGGACAGGCAATTTTGTCAGCAATGGATAAGCTTTATTGTGAGTGTGGGGCTGTTATGACA
TCAAAACGTGGAGAAGAGTCAATCAAGGATTCTTACAGGTGCAGACGTCGTAAAGTGGTGGACCCTTCTG
CTCCAGGACAGCATGAGGGTACATGCAACGTTTCTATGGCTGCTCTTGATAAATTTGTGGCCGAACGTAT
TTTCAACAAGATTAGACACGCTGAAGGGGATGAGGAAACTTTAGCTCTTCTTTGGGAGGCTGCCCGGCGT
TTTGGTAAGCTAACAGAGGCACCAGAAAAAAGTGGCGAAAGAGCTAATTTGGTAGCCGAAAGAGCAGACG
CCTTGAATGCATTGGAAGAACTTTACGAAGATAGGGCTGCCGGAGCATATGATGGACCAGTTGGTCGGAA
GCATTTCAGGAAGCAACAAGCTGCACTAACTTTGAGACAGCAAGGCGCAGAGGAGCGACTCGCAGAGCTT
GAGGCCGCCGAGGCCCCAAAGCTTCCACTCGATCAATGGTTTCCTGAGGATGCCGACGCTGATCCTACAG
GTCCAAAGAGCTGGTGGGGAAGAGCTAGCGTAGACGATAAGAGAGTGTTTGTGGGTCTATTTGTTGACAA
GATTGTAGTTACTAAGTCCACTACGGGTCGAGGACAGGGCACTCCCATCGAAAAGAGAGCCAGTATTACC
TGGGCAAAGCCTCCAACCGATGATGATGAAGACGATGCACAAGATGGTACCGAGGATGTGGCAGCAGGTT
CGTGAGACCACTCATCGCGACTAGTAGCGGCCGCTGCAGTCCGGCAAAAAAGGGCAAGGTGTCACCACCC
TGCCCTTTTTCTTTAAAACCGAAAAGATTACTTCGCGTTATGCAGGCTTCCTCGCTCACTGACTCGCTGC
GCTCGGTCGTTCGGCTGCGGCGAGCGGTATCAGCTCACTCAAAGGCGGTAATACGGTTATCCACAGAATC
AGGGGATAACGCAGGAAAGAACATGTGAGCAAAAGGCCAGCAAAAGGCCAGGAACCGTAAAAAGGCCGCG
TTGCTGGCGTTTTTCCACAGGCTCCGCCCCCCTGACGAGCATCACAAAAATCGACGCTCAAGTCAGAGGT
GGCGAAACCCGACAGGACTATAAAGATACCAGGCGTTTCCCCCTGGAAGCTCCCTCGTGCGCTCTCCTGT
TCCGACCCTGCCGCTTACCGGATACCTGTCCGCCTTTCTCCCTTCGGGAAGCGTGGCGCTTTCTCATAGC
TCACGCTGTAGGTATCTCAGTTCGGTGTAGGTCGTTCGCTCCAAGCTGGGCTGTGTGCACGAACCCCCCG
TTCAGCCCGACCGCTGCGCCTTATCCGGTAACTATCGTCTTGAGTCCAACCCGGTAAGACACGACTTATC
GCCACTGGCAGCAGCCACTGGTAACAGGATTAGCAGAGCGAGGTATGTAGGCGGTGCTACAGAGTTCTTG
AAGTGGTGGCCTAACTACGGCTACACTAGAAGAACAGTATTTGGTATCTGCGCTCTGCTGAAGCCAGTTA
CCTTCGGAAAAAGAGTTGGTAGCTCTTGATCCGGCAAACAAACCACCGCTGGTAGCGGTGGTTTTTTTGT
TTGCAAGCAGCAGATTACGCGCAGAAAAAAAGGATCTCAAGAAGATCCTTTGATCTTTTCTACGGGGTCT
GACGCTCAGTGGAACGAAAACTCACGTTAAGGGATTTTGGTCATGAGATTATCAAAAAGGATCTTCACCT
AGATCCTTTTAAATTAAAAATGAAGTTTTAAATCAATCTAAAGTATATATGAGTAAACTTGGTCTGACAG
CTCGAGGCTTGGATTCTCACCAATAAAAAACGCCCGGCGGCAACCGAGCGTTCTGAACAAATCCAGATGG
AGTTCTGAGGTCATTACTGGATCTATCAACAGGAGTCCAAGCGAGCTCGATATCAAATTACGCCCCGCCC
TGCCACTCGTCGCAGTACTGTTGTAATTCATTAAGCATTCTGCCGACATGGAAGCCATCACAAACGGCAT
GATGAACCTGAATCGCCAGCGGCATCAGCACCTTGTCGCCTTGCGTATAATATTTGCCCATGGTGAAAAC
GGGGGCGAAGAAGTTGTCCATATTGGCCACGTTTAAATCAAAACTGGTGAAACTCACCCAGGGATTGGCT
GATACGAAAAACATATTCTCAATAAACCCTTTAGGGAAATAGGCCAGGTTTTCACCGTAACACGCCACAT
CTTGCGAATATATGTGTAGAAACTGCCGGAAATCGTCGTGGTATTCACTCCAGAGTGATGAAAACGTTTC
AGTTTGCTCATGGAAAACGGTGTAACAAGGGTGAACACTATCCCATATCACCAGCTCACCGTCTTTCATT
GCCATACGAAATTCCGGATGAGCATTCATCAGGCGGGCAAGAATGTGAATAAAGGCCGGATAAAACTTGT
GCTTATTTTTCTTTACGGTCTTTAAAAAGGCCGTAATATCCAGCTGAACGGTCTGGTTATAGGTACATTG
AGCAACTGACTGAAATGCCTCAAAATGTTCTTTACGATGCCATTGGGATATATCAACGGTGGTATATCCA
GTGATTTTTTTCTCCATTTTAGCTTCCTTAGCTCCTGAAAATCTCGATAACTCAAAAAATACGCCCGGTA
GTGATCTTATTTCATTATGGTGAAAGTTGGAACCTCTTACGTGCCCGATCAACTCGAGTGCCACCTGACG
TCTAAGAAACCATTATTATCATGACATTAACCTATAAAAATAGGCGTATCACGAGGCAGAATTTCAGATA
AAAAAAATCCTTAGCTTTCGCTAAGGATGATTTCTGGAATTCGCGGCCGCTTCTAGAGCGATGAGTGGTC
TCG
